>Addgene plasmid #182416 | pRSFDuet-1_mNeongreen-Uricase | addgene full sequence | sequence record 360460 | Addgene NGS Result
GGGGAATTGTGAGCGGATAACAATTCCCCTGTAGAAATAATTTTGTTTAACTTTAATAAGGAGATATACC
ATGGGCAGCAGCCATCACCATCATCACCACAGCCAGGATCTGGAGGAAGCGGAATGGTGAGCAAGGGCGA
GGAGGATAACATGGCCTCTCTCCCAGCGACACATGAGTTACACATCTTTGGCTCCATCAACGGTGTGGAC
TTTGACATGGTGGGTCAGGGCACCGGCAATCCAAATGATGGTTATGAGGAGTTAAACCTGAAGTCCACCA
AGGGTGACCTCCAGTTCTCCCCCTGGATTCTGGTCCCTCATATCGGGTATGGCTTCCATCAGTACCTGCC
CTACCCTGACGGGATGTCGCCTTTCCAGGCCGCGATGGTAGATGGCTCCGGATACCAAGTCCATCGCACA
ATGCAGTTTGAAGATGGTGCCTCCCTTACTGTTAACTACCGCTACACCTACGAGGGAAGCCACATCAAAG
GAGAGGCCCAGGTGAAGGGGACTGGTTTCCCTGCTGACGGTCCTGTGATGACCAACTCGCTGACCGCTGC
GGACTGGTGCAGGTCGAAGAAGACTTACCCCAACGACAAAACCATCATCAGTACCTTTAAGTGGAGTTAC
ACCACTGGAAATGGCAAGCGCTACCGGAGCACTGCGCGGACCACCTACACCTTTGCCAAGCCAATGGCGG
CTAACTATCTGAAGAACCAGCCGATGTACGTGTTCCGTAAGACGGAGCTCAAGCACTCCAAGACCGAGCT
CAACTTCAAGGAGTGGCAAAAGGCCTTTACCGATGTGATGGGCATGGACGAGCTGTACAAGGCTAGCAGA
TCTGGAGGAAGCGGAATGAGCACTACACTGTCTTCATCGACGTACGGGAAGGATAACGTTAAGTTTCTCA
AGGTTAAGAAGGACCCTCAGAATCCGAAGAAGCAGGAAGTTATGGAAGCCACGGTTACGTGCTTGTTAGA
GGGTGGATTCGATACCAGTTACACTGAGGCGGACAACTCGTCGATTGTGCCCACAGATACCGTGAAGAAC
ACTATCCTCGTTCTTGCGAAAACGACCGAGATTTGGCCTATCGAGCGCTTTGCCGCGAAGCTTGCCACTC
ATTTTGTAGAGAAATACTCCCATGTCAGCGGCGTTTCTGTGAAAATCGTTCAGGATCGTTGGGTCAAGTA
CGCCGTAGACGGCAAGCCCCATGATCACAGCTTCATCCACGAGGGCGGAGAAAAGCGTATTACTGACCTT
TACTATAAGCGCAGCGGCGATTATAAGTTGTCCAGTGCGATCAAAGACCTGACCGTGCTGAAGTCAACCG
GCAGTATGTTCTATGGGTATAATAAATGTGATTTTACGACGTTACAGCCAACCACTGATCGTATCCTTAG
TACGGACGTCGACGCAACATGGGTGTGGGACAACAAGAAAATCGGAAGCGTTTATGACATCGCTAAAGCC
GCGGACAAGGGCATCTTTGATAATGTCTACAATCAGGCGCGCGAGATTACACTGACAACGTTCGCTCTGG
AAAACTCCCCGAGCGTCCAAGCTACAATGTTTAATATGGCGACGCAAATCCTGGAGAAAGCATGTTCGGT
TTACTCGGTTTCGTACGCGTTACCGAATAAGCATTATTTCCTGATTGACTTAAAATGGAAGGGTCTCGAA
AACGATAATGAACTGTTTTACCCGTCTCCGCATCCGAATGGCCTGATCAAGTGTACCGTGGTACGTAAGG
AAAAGACGAAGTTAGGTACCCATCATCATCATCATCATTAACTCGAGTCTGGTAAAGAAACCGCTGCTGC
GAAATTTGAACGCCAGCACATGGACTCGTCTACTAGCGCAGCTTAATTAACCTAGGCTGCTGCCACCGCT
GAGCAATAACTAGCATAACCCCTTGGGGCCTCTAAACGGGTCTTGAGGGGTTTTTTGCTGAAACCTCAGG
CATTTGAGAAGCACACGGTCACACTGCTTCCGGTAGTCAATAAACCGGTAAACCAGCAATAGACATAAGC
GGCTATTTAACGACCCTGCCCTGAACCGACGACAAGCTGACGACCGGGTCTCCGCAAGTGGCACTTTTCG
GGGAAATGTGCGCGGAACCCCTATTTGTTTATTTTTCTAAATACATTCAAATATGTATCCGCTCATGAAT
TAATTCTTAGAAAAACTCATCGAGCATCAAATGAAACTGCAATTTATTCATATCAGGATTATCAATACCA
TATTTTTGAAAAAGCCGTTTCTGTAATGAAGGAGAAAACTCACCGAGGCAGTTCCATAGGATGGCAAGAT
CCTGGTATCGGTCTGCGATTCCGACTCGTCCAACATCAATACAACCTATTAATTTCCCCTCGTCAAAAAT
AAGGTTATCAAGTGAGAAATCACCATGAGTGACGACTGAATCCGGTGAGAATGGCAAAAGTTTATGCATT
TCTTTCCAGACTTGTTCAACAGGCCAGCCATTACGCTCGTCATCAAAATCACTCGCATCAACCAAACCGT
TATTCATTCGTGATTGCGCCTGAGCGAGACGAAATACGCGGTCGCTGTTAAAAGGACAATTACAAACAGG
AATCGAATGCAACCGGCGCAGGAACACTGCCAGCGCATCAACAATATTTTCACCTGAATCAGGATATTCT
TCTAATACCTGGAATGCTGTTTTCCCGGGGATCGCAGTGGTGAGTAACCATGCATCATCAGGAGTACGGA
TAAAATGCTTGATGGTCGGAAGAGGCATAAATTCCGTCAGCCAGTTTAGTCTGACCATCTCATCTGTAAC
ATCATTGGCAACGCTACCTTTGCCATGTTTCAGAAACAACTCTGGCGCATCGGGCTTCCCATACAATCGA
TAGATTGTCGCACCTGATTGCCCGACATTATCGCGAGCCCATTTATACCCATATAAATCAGCATCCATGT
TGGAATTTAATCGCGGCCTAGAGCAAGACGTTTCCCGTTGAATATGGCTCATACTCTTCCTTTTTCAATA
TTATTGAAGCATTTATCAGGGTTATTGTCTCATGAGCGGATACATATTTGAATGTATTTAGAAAAATAAA
CAAATAGGCATGCAGCGCTCTTCCGCTTCCTCGCTCACTGACTCGCTACGCTCGGTCGTTCGACTGCGGC
GAGCGGTGTCAGCTCACTCAAAAGCGGTAATACGGTTATCCACAGAATCAGGGGATAAAGCCGGAAAGAA
CATGTGAGCAAAAAGCAAAGCACCGGAAGAAGCCAACGCCGCAGGCGTTTTTCCATAGGCTCCGCCCCCC
TGACGAGCATCACAAAAATCGACGCTCAAGCCAGAGGTGGCGAAACCCGACAGGACTATAAAGATACCAG
GCGTTTCCCCCTGGAAGCTCCCTCGTGCGCTCTCCTGTTCCGACCCTGCCGCTTACCGGATACCTGTCCG
CCTTTCTCCCTTCGGGAAGCGTGGCGCTTTCTCATAGCTCACGCTGTTGGTATCTCAGTTCGGTGTAGGT
CGTTCGCTCCAAGCTGGGCTGTGTGCACGAACCCCCCGTTCAGCCCGACCGCTGCGCCTTATCCGGTAAC
TATCGTCTTGAGTCCAACCCGGTAAGACACGACTTATCGCCACTGGCAGCAGCCATTGGTAACTGATTTA
GAGGACTTTGTCTTGAAGTTATGCACCTGTTAAGGCTAAACTGAAAGAACAGATTTTGGTGAGTGCGGTC
CTCCAACCCACTTACCTTGGTTCAAAGAGTTGGTAGCTCAGCGAACCTTGAGAAAACCACCGTTGGTAGC
GGTGGTTTTTCTTTATTTATGAGATGATGAATCAATCGGTCTATCAAGTCAACGAACAGCTATTCCGTTA
CTCTAGATTTCAGTGCAATTTATCTCTTCAAATGTAGCACCTGAAGTCAGCCCCATACGATATAAGTTGT
AATTCTCATGTTAGTCATGCCCCGCGCCCACCGGAAGGAGCTGACTGGGTTGAAGGCTCTCAAGGGCATC
GGTCGAGATCCCGGTGCCTAATGAGTGAGCTAACTTACATTAATTGCGTTGCGCTCACTGCCCGCTTTCC
AGTCGGGAAACCTGTCGTGCCAGCTGCATTAATGAATCGGCCAACGCGCGGGGAGAGGCGGTTTGCGTAT
TGGGCGCCAGGGTGGTTTTTCTTTTCACCAGTGAGACGGGCAACAGCTGATTGCCCTTCACCGCCTGGCC
CTGAGAGAGTTGCAGCAAGCGGTCCACGCTGGTTTGCCCCAGCAGGCGAAAATCCTGTTTGATGGTGGTT
AACGGCGGGATATAACATGAGCTGTCTTCGGTATCGTCGTATCCCACTACCGAGATGTCCGCACCAACGC
GCAGCCCGGACTCGGTAATGGCGCGCATTGCGCCCAGCGCCATCTGATCGTTGGCAACCAGCATCGCAGT
GGGAACGATGCCCTCATTCAGCATTTGCATGGTTTGTTGAAAACCGGACATGGCACTCCAGTCGCCTTCC
CGTTCCGCTATCGGCTGAATTTGATTGCGAGTGAGATATTTATGCCAGCCAGCCAGACGCAGACGCGCCG
AGACAGAACTTAATGGGCCCGCTAACAGCGCGATTTGCTGGTGACCCAATGCGACCAGATGCTCCACGCC
CAGTCGCGTACCGTCTTCATGGGAGAAAATAATACTGTTGATGGGTGTCTGGTCAGAGACATCAAGAAAT
AACGCCGGAACATTAGTGCAGGCAGCTTCCACAGCAATGGCATCCTGGTCATCCAGCGGATAGTTAATGA
TCAGCCCACTGACGCGTTGCGCGAGAAGATTGTGCACCGCCGCTTTACAGGCTTCGACGCCGCTTCGTTC
TACCATCGACACCACCACGCTGGCACCCAGTTGATCGGCGCGAGATTTAATCGCCGCGACAATTTGCGAC
GGCGCGTGCAGGGCCAGACTGGAGGTGGCAACGCCAATCAGCAACGACTGTTTGCCCGCCAGTTGTTGTG
CCACGCGGTTGGGAATGTAATTCAGCTCCGCCATCGCCGCTTCCACTTTTTCCCGCGTTTTCGCAGAAAC
GTGGCTGGCCTGGTTCACCACGCGGGAAACGGTCTGATAAGAGACACCGGCATACTCTGCGACATCGTAT
AACGTTACTGGTTTCACATTCACCACCCTGAATTGACTCTCTTCCGGGCGCTATCATGCCATACCGCGAA
AGGTTTTGCGCCATTCGATGGTGTCCGGGATCTCGACGCTCTCCCTTATGCGACTCCTGCATTAGGAAAT
TAATACGACTCACTATA
Features (pLannotate 1.2.2; 18 found; start..end, strand, type, name):
      3..27      +  protein_bind   lac operator: The lac repressor binds to the lac operator to inhibit transcription in E. coli. This inhibition can be relieved by adding lactose or isopropyl-β-D-thiogalactopyranoside (IPTG). lac repressor encoded by lacI
     42..64      +  RBS            RBS: efficient ribosome binding site from bacteriophage T7 gene 10 (Olins and Rangwala, 1989)
    124..831     +  CDS            mNeonGreen: mNeonGreen is a basic (constitutively fluorescent) green/yellow fluorescent protein published in 2013, derived from Branchiostoma lanceolatum. It is reported to be a very rapidly-maturing monomer with moderate acid sensitivity.
    856..1764    +  CDS            URIC_CYBJA: Protein inferred from homology: Swiss-Prot protein existence level 3. Catalyzes the oxidation of uric acid to 5-hydroxyisourate, which is further processed to form (S)-allantoin. From Cyberlindnera jadinii (Torula yeast) (Pichia jadinii).
   1771..1788    +  CDS            capTEV™ (fragment): composite tag for in vivo biotinylation, TEV protease cleavage, and 6xHis tagging
   1804..1845    +  CDS            S-Tag (fragment): affinity and epitope tag derived from pancreatic ribonuclease A
   1875..1892    +  CDS            SET1 (fragment): solubility-enhancement tag derived from T7 phage gene 10B
   1900..1947    +  terminator     T7 terminator: transcription terminator for bacteriophage T7 RNA polymerase
   2111..2168    +  promoter       AmpR promoter (fragment): bla
   2177..2992    -  CDS            KanR: aminoglycoside phosphotransferase; aph(3')-Ia; confers resistance to kanamycin in bacteria or G418 (Geneticin®) in eukaryotes
   2993..3084    -  promoter       AmpR promoter: bla
   3100..3849    -  rep_origin     RSF ori: Plasmids containing the RSF 1030 origin of replication can be propagated in E. coli cells that contain additional plasmids with compatible origins.
   3932..3996    -  CDS            TcR (fragment): tetracycline efflux protein; tet; confers resistance to tetracycline
   4011..4032    -  protein_bind   CAP binding site: CAP binding activates transcription in the presence of cAMP. E. coli catabolite activator protein
   4045..5127    -  CDS            lacI: lac repressor; lacI; The lac repressor binds to the lac operator to inhibit transcription in E. coli. This inhibition can be relieved by adding lactose or isopropyl-β-D-thiogalactopyranoside (IPTG).
   5128..5205    -  promoter       lacI promoter: lacI
   5213..5248    -  CDS            TcR (fragment): tetracycline efflux protein; tet; confers resistance to tetracycline
   5251..2       +  promoter       T7 promoter (across the origin): promoter for bacteriophage T7 RNA polymerase
