[The description below was written by a language model from this plasmid's Addgene catalogue record and pLannotate feature annotations shown in this document.]
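Description:
pRSFDuet-1_mNeongreen-Uricase is a bacterial expression plasmid built on the Novagen pRSFDuet-1 backbone, sequenced at 5,267 nt. It replicates from the RSF1030 origin, which the record lists as high copy and which is compatible with other common origins, so it can coexist in E. coli with other plasmids. Selection is by kanamycin through an aminoglycoside phosphotransferase (aph(3')-Ia) gene. The plasmid also carries lacI with its own promoter, supplying the lac repressor needed to regulate the expression cassette.

The payload is a single open reading frame encoding the green/yellow fluorescent protein mNeonGreen (derived from Branchiostoma lanceolatum) fused to the N-terminus of uricase from the yeast Cyberlindnera jadinii, an enzyme that oxidises uric acid to 5-hydroxyisourate, which is further processed to allantoin. Transcription is driven by a T7 promoter followed by a lac operator and the T7 gene 10 ribosome binding site, and ends at a T7 terminator, so expression requires a host that provides T7 RNA polymerase and is relieved from repression by IPTG or lactose. Only one T7 promoter is annotated, suggesting the fusion spans or replaces the usual two-cassette Duet arrangement. A short hit just after the uricase coding sequence, matched to a composite tag that includes 6xHis, may be a C-terminal His tag, and an S-tag fragment typical of the backbone lies further downstream. Whether either is in frame with the fusion is not stated. The small tetracycline-resistance and AmpR promoter fragments are probably backbone remnants or annotation artefacts. The insert is described as synthetic in origin, and the cloning sites are not recorded. The plasmid is intended for producing fluorescently trackable uricase in E. coli, and the associated publication concerns high-yield, vesicle-packaged recombinant protein production.
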