Addgene plasmid #182416: pRSFDuet-1_mNeongreen-Uricase
Purpose: Bacterial expression of mNeongreen-uricase fusion
Depositing lab: Dan Mulvihill. Depositing organization: London and South East University Group (LASE). Publication: High-yield vesicle-packaged recombinant protein production from E. coli. Eastwood TA, Baker K, Streather BR, Allen N, Wang L, Botchway SW, Brown IR, Hiscock JR, Lennon C, Mulvihill DP. Cell Rep Methods. 2023 Feb 2;3(2):100396. doi: 10.1016/j.crmeth.2023.100396. eCollection 2023 Feb 27. PubMed 36936078.
Backbone
  Vector backbone: pRSFDUET-1
  Backbone manufacturer: Novagen
  Vector type: Bacterial Expression
Growth in bacteria
  Bacterial resistance: Kanamycin, 50 μg/mL
  Growth temperature: 37°C
  Growth strain: DH5alpha
  Copy number: High Copy
Gene/Insert
  Gene/Insert name: mNeongreen-uricase
  Species: Branchiostoma lanceolatum, Cyberlindnera jadinii
  GenBank ID: UniProtKB: P78609
  Promoter: T7
  Tag / fusion protein: mNeongreen (N terminal on insert)
  Cloning method: Restriction Enzyme; 5′ cloning site Unknown (unknown if destroyed); 3′ cloning site Unknown (unknown if destroyed)
Resource information
  A portion of this plasmid was derived from a plasmid made by: Synthetic
Terms and licenses: Academic/Nonprofit Terms; Industry Terms: Not Available to Industry
How to cite: pRSFDuet-1_mNeongreen-Uricase was a gift from Dan Mulvihill (Addgene plasmid # 182416 ; http://n2t.net/addgene:182416 ; RRID:Addgene_182416)
